Addgene plasmid #236810: pNL [NlucP/SRE/Hygro] Vector
Depositing lab: Promega Corporation.
Backbone
  Vector backbone: pNL1.1.CMV[Nluc/CMV] Vector
  Vector type: Luciferase
  Selectable markers: Hygromycin
Growth in bacteria
  Bacterial resistance: Ampicillin, 100 μg/mL
  Growth temperature: 37°C
  Growth strain: DH5alpha
  Copy number: High Copy
Gene/Insert
  Gene/Insert name: SRE
  Species: H. sapiens (human)
  Mutation: None
  Promoter: minP
  Tag / fusion protein: NanoLuc (R) (N terminal on backbone)
  Cloning method: Other
How to cite: pNL [NlucP/SRE/Hygro] Vector was a gift from Promega Corporation (Addgene plasmid # 236810 ; http://n2t.net/addgene:236810 ; RRID:Addgene_236810)
