[The description below was written by a language model from this plasmid's Addgene catalogue record and pLannotate feature annotations shown in this document.]
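Description:
pNL [NlucP/SRE/Hygro] Vector is a mammalian luciferase reporter plasmid of about 5 kb, listed as derived from the pNL1.1.CMV[Nluc/CMV] backbone. It is propagated in E. coli through a high-copy ColE1/pUC-type origin with ampicillin selection (AmpR, β-lactamase). It also carries a hygromycin B phosphotransferase cassette driven by the SV40 enhancer/early promoter and terminated by a synthetic poly(A) signal, which allows selection of stably transfected mammalian cells.

The listed insert is a human serum response element (SRE). pLannotate does not annotate it as a separate feature, and it presumably lies in the unannotated stretch upstream of minP, a minimal TATA-box promoter with low basal activity. minP drives human codon-optimized NanoLuc luciferase, followed in the annotation by a short fragment of human ornithine decarboxylase. This fragment most likely corresponds to the PEST degradation sequence implied by the "NlucP" name. A destabilized reporter turns over quickly, so the luminescent signal follows changes in transcription more closely than a stable luciferase would. The reporter unit ends in an SV40 poly(A) region. A synthetic poly(A) signal and an RNA polymerase II transcriptional pause site from the human α2 globin gene sit upstream of the response element, where they limit read-through transcription from the backbone and so reduce background. The small SV40 large T and TcR fragment hits appear to be residual backbone sequence rather than functional genes.

The design suits transient or stable reporter assays in which NanoLuc luminescence reads out signalling that activates SRE-dependent transcription. The record does not describe specific applications.
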