Features (pLannotate 1.2.2; 14 found; start..end, strand, type, name):
    179..210     +  promoter       minP: minimal TATA-box promoter with low basal activity
    243..755     +  CDS            Nluc: NanoLuc® luciferase human codon-optimized
    768..878     +  CDS            ODC1 (fragment): DCOR_HUMAN - Experimental evidence at protein level: Swiss-Prot protein existence level 1. Catalyzes the first and rate-limiting step of polyamine biosynthesis that converts ornithine into putrescine, which is the precursor for the polyamines, spermidine and spermine. Polyamines are essential for cell proliferation and are implicated in cellular processes, ranging from DNA replication to apoptosis. From Homo sapiens (Human).
    930..1051    -  polyA_signal   SV40 poly(A) signal: SV40 polyadenylation signal
   1077..1208    -  CDS            LT_SV40 (fragment): Experimental evidence at protein level: Swiss-Prot protein existence level 1. Isoform 17kT antigen targets host RBL2 for degradation and promotes cell proliferation. Transactivates host cyclin A promoter through its J domain. From Simian virus 40 (SV40).
   1245..1602    +  promoter       SV40 promoter: SV40 enhancer and early promoter
   1633..2670    +  CDS            HygR: hygromycin B phosphotransferase confers resistance to hygromycin
   2694..2742    +  polyA_signal   poly(A) signal: synthetic polyadenylation signal
   2758..2889    +  CDS            TcR (fragment): tetracycline efflux protein; tet; confers resistance to tetracycline
   3069..3657    -  rep_origin     ori: high-copy-number ColE1/pMB1/pBR322/pUC origin of replication
   3857..4717    -  CDS            AmpR: β-lactamase confers resistance to ampicillin, carbenicillin, and related antibiotics
   4718..4759    -  promoter       AmpR promoter (fragment): bla
   4822..4870    +  polyA_signal   poly(A) signal: synthetic polyadenylation signal
   4884..4975    +  misc_feature   pause site: RNA polymerase II transcriptional pause signal from the human α2 globin gene
>Addgene plasmid #236810 | pNL [NlucP/SRE/Hygro] Vector | addgene full sequence | sequence record 473365 | Addgene NGS Result
GGCCTAACTGGCCGGTACCTGAGCTCGCTAGCAGGATGTCCATATTAGGACATCTAGGATGTCCATATTA
GGACATCTAGGATGTCCATATTAGGACATCTAGGATGTCCATATTAGGACATCTAGGATGTCCATATTAG
GACATCTAGATCTGGCCTCGGCGGCCAAGCTTAGACACTAGAGGGTATATAATGGAAGCTCGACTTCCAG
CTTGGCAATCCGGTACTGTTGGTAAAGCCACCATGGTCTTCACACTCGAAGATTTCGTTGGGGACTGGCG
ACAGACAGCCGGCTACAACCTGGACCAAGTCCTTGAACAGGGAGGTGTGTCCAGTTTGTTTCAGAATCTC
GGGGTGTCCGTAACTCCGATCCAAAGGATTGTCCTGAGCGGTGAAAATGGGCTGAAGATCGACATCCATG
TCATCATCCCGTATGAAGGTCTGAGCGGCGACCAAATGGGCCAGATCGAAAAAATTTTTAAGGTGGTGTA
CCCTGTGGATGATCATCACTTTAAGGTGATCCTGCACTATGGCACACTGGTAATCGACGGGGTTACGCCG
AACATGATCGACTATTTCGGACGGCCGTATGAAGGCATCGCCGTGTTCGACGGCAAAAAGATCACTGTAA
CAGGGACCCTGTGGAACGGCAACAAAATTATCGACGAGCGCCTGATCAACCCCGACGGCTCCCTGCTGTT
CCGAGTAACCATCAACGGAGTGACCGGCTGGCGGCTGTGCGAACGCATTCTGGCGAATTCTCACGGCTTT
CCGCCTGAGGTTGAAGAGCAAGCCGCCGGTACATTGCCTATGTCCTGCGCACAAGAAAGCGGTATGGACC
GGCACCCAGCCGCTTGTGCTTCAGCTCGCATCAACGTCTAAGGCCGCGACTCTAGAGTCGGGGCGGCCGG
CCGCTTCGAGCAGACATGATAAGATACATTGATGAGTTTGGACAAACCACAACTAGAATGCAGTGAAAAA
AATGCTTTATTTGTGAAATTTGTGATGCTATTGCTTTATTTGTAACCATTATAAGCTGCAATAAACAAGT
TAACAACAACAATTGCATTCATTTTATGTTTCAGGTTCAGGGGGAGGTGTGGGAGGTTTTTTAAAGCAAG
TAAAACCTCTACAAATGTGGTAAAATCGATAAGGATCCGTTTGCGTATTGGGCGCTCTTCCGCTGATCTG
CGCAGCACCATGGCCTGAAATAACCTCTGAAAGAGGAACTTGGTTAGCTACCTTCTGAGGCGGAAAGAAC
CAGCTGTGGAATGTGTGTCAGTTAGGGTGTGGAAAGTCCCCAGGCTCCCCAGCAGGCAGAAGTATGCAAA
GCATGCATCTCAATTAGTCAGCAACCAGGTGTGGAAAGTCCCCAGGCTCCCCAGCAGGCAGAAGTATGCA
AAGCATGCATCTCAATTAGTCAGCAACCATAGTCCCGCCCCTAACTCCGCCCATCCCGCCCCTAACTCCG
CCCAGTTCCGCCCATTCTCCGCCCCATGGCTGACTAATTTTTTTTATTTATGCAGAGGCCGAGGCCGCCT
CTGCCTCTGAGCTATTCCAGAAGTAGTGAGGAGGCTTTTTTGGAGGCCTAGGCTTTTGCAAAAAGCTCGA
TTCTTCTGACACTAGCGCCACCATGAAGAAGCCCGAACTCACCGCTACCAGCGTTGAAAAATTTCTCATC
GAGAAGTTCGACAGTGTGAGCGACCTGATGCAGTTGTCGGAGGGCGAAGAGAGCCGAGCCTTCAGCTTCG
ATGTCGGCGGACGCGGCTATGTACTGCGGGTGAATAGCTGCGCTGATGGCTTCTACAAAGACCGCTACGT
GTACCGCCACTTCGCCAGCGCTGCACTACCCATCCCCGAAGTGTTGGACATCGGCGAGTTCAGCGAGAGC
CTGACATACTGCATCAGTAGACGCGCCCAAGGCGTTACTCTCCAAGACCTCCCCGAAACAGAGCTGCCTG
CTGTGTTACAGCCTGTCGCCGAAGCTATGGATGCTATTGCCGCCGCCGACCTCAGTCAAACCAGCGGCTT
CGGCCCATTCGGGCCCCAAGGCATCGGCCAGTACACAACCTGGCGGGATTTCATTTGCGCCATTGCTGAT
CCCCATGTCTACCACTGGCAGACCGTGATGGACGACACCGTGTCCGCCAGCGTAGCTCAAGCCCTGGACG
AACTGATGCTGTGGGCCGAAGACTGTCCCGAGGTGCGCCACCTCGTCCATGCCGACTTCGGCAGCAACAA
CGTCCTGACCGACAACGGCCGCATCACCGCCGTAATCGACTGGTCCGAAGCTATGTTCGGGGACAGTCAG
TACGAGGTGGCCAACATCTTCTTCTGGCGGCCCTGGCTGGCTTGCATGGAGCAGCAGACTCGCTACTTCG
AGCGCCGGCATCCCGAGCTGGCCGGCAGCCCTCGTCTGCGAGCCTACATGCTGCGCATCGGCCTGGATCA
GCTCTACCAGAGCCTCGTGGACGGCAACTTCGACGATGCTGCCTGGGCTCAAGGCCGCTGCGATGCCATC
GTCCGCAGCGGGGCCGGCACCGTCGGTCGCACACAAATCGCTCGCCGGAGCGCAGCCGTATGGACCGACG
GCTGCGTCGAGGTGCTGGCCGACAGCGGCAACCGCCGGCCCAGTACACGACCGCGCGCTAAGGAGGTAGG
TCGAGTTTAAACTCTAGAACCGGTCATGGCCGCAATAAAATATCTTTATTTTCATTACATCTGTGTGTTG
GTTTTTTGTGTGTTCGAACTAGATGCTGTCGACCGATGCCCTTGAGAGCCTTCAACCCAGTCAGCTCCTT
CCGGTGGGCGCGGGGCATGACTATCGTCGCCGCACTTATGACTGTCTTCTTTATCATGCAACTCGTAGGA
CAGGTGCCGGCAGCGCTCTTCCGCTTCCTCGCTCACTGACTCGCTGCGCTCGGTCGTTCGGCTGCGGCGA
GCGGTATCAGCTCACTCAAAGGCGGTAATACGGTTATCCACAGAATCAGGGGATAACGCAGGAAAGAACA
TGTGAGCAAAAGGCCAGCAAAAGGCCAGGAACCGTAAAAAGGCCGCGTTGCTGGCGTTTTTCCATAGGCT
CCGCCCCCCTGACGAGCATCACAAAAATCGACGCTCAAGTCAGAGGTGGCGAAACCCGACAGGACTATAA
AGATACCAGGCGTTTCCCCCTGGAAGCTCCCTCGTGCGCTCTCCTGTTCCGACCCTGCCGCTTACCGGAT
ACCTGTCCGCCTTTCTCCCTTCGGGAAGCGTGGCGCTTTCTCATAGCTCACGCTGTAGGTATCTCAGTTC
GGTGTAGGTCGTTCGCTCCAAGCTGGGCTGTGTGCACGAACCCCCCGTTCAGCCCGACCGCTGCGCCTTA
TCCGGTAACTATCGTCTTGAGTCCAACCCGGTAAGACACGACTTATCGCCACTGGCAGCAGCCACTGGTA
ACAGGATTAGCAGAGCGAGGTATGTAGGCGGTGCTACAGAGTTCTTGAAGTGGTGGCCTAACTACGGCTA
CACTAGAAGAACAGTATTTGGTATCTGCGCTCTGCTGAAGCCAGTTACCTTCGGAAAAAGAGTTGGTAGC
TCTTGATCCGGCAAACAAACCACCGCTGGTAGCGGTGGTTTTTTTGTTTGCAAGCAGCAGATTACGCGCA
GAAAAAAAGGATCTCAAGAAGATCCTTTGATCTTTTCTACGGGGTCTGACGCTCAGTGGAACGAAAACTC
ACGTTAAGGGATTTTGGTCATGAGATTATCAAAAAGGATCTTCACCTAGATCCTTTTAAATTAAAAATGA
AGTTTTAAATCAATCTAAAGTATATATGAGTAAACTTGGTCTGACAGCGGCCGCAAATGCTAAACCACTG
CAGTGGTTACCAGTGCTTGATCAGTGAGGCACCGATCTCAGCGATCTGCCTATTTCGTTCGTCCATAGTG
GCCTGACTCCCCGTCGTGTAGATCACTACGATTCGTGAGGGCTTACCATCAGGCCCCAGCGCAGCAATGA
TGCCGCGAGAGCCGCGTTCACCGGCCCCCGATTTGTCAGCAATGAACCAGCCAGCAGGGAGGGCCGAGCG
AAGAAGTGGTCCTGCTACTTTGTCCGCCTCCATCCAGTCTATGAGCTGCTGTCGTGATGCTAGAGTAAGA
AGTTCGCCAGTGAGTAGTTTCCGAAGAGTTGTGGCCATTGCTACTGGCATCGTGGTATCACGCTCGTCGT
TCGGTATGGCTTCGTTCAACTCTGGTTCCCAGCGGTCAAGCCGGGTCACATGATCACCCATATTATGAAG
AAATGCAGTCAGCTCCTTAGGGCCTCCGATCGTTGTCAGAAGTAAGTTGGCCGCGGTGTTGTCGCTCATG
GTAATGGCAGCACTACACAATTCTCTTACCGTCATGCCATCCGTAAGATGCTTTTCCGTGACCGGCGAGT
ACTCAACCAAGTCGTTTTGTGAGTAGTGTATACGGCGACCAAGCTGCTCTTGCCCGGCGTCTATACGGGA
CAACACCGCGCCACATAGCAGTACTTTGAAAGTGCTCATCATCGGGAATCGTTCTTCGGGGCGGAAAGAC
TCAAGGATCTTGCCGCTATTGAGATCCAGTTCGATATAGCCCACTCTTGCACCCAGTTGATCTTCAGCAT
CTTTTACTTTCACCAGCGTTTCGGGGTGTGCAAAAACAGGCAAGCAAAATGCCGCAAAGAAGGGAATGAG
TGCGACACGAAAATGTTGGATGCTCATACTCGTCCTTTTTCAATATTATTGAAGCATTTATCAGGGTTAC
TAGTACGTCTCTCAAGGATAAGTAAGTAATATTAAGGTACGGGAGGTATTGGACAGGCCGCAATAAAATA
TCTTTATTTTCATTACATCTGTGTGTTGGTTTTTTGTGTGAATCGATAGTACTAACATACGCTCTCCATC
AAAACAAAACGAAACAAAACAAACTAGCAAAATAGGCTGTCCCCAGTGCAAGTGCAGGTGCCAGAACATT
TCTCT
